Addgene plasmid #119016: pRVV689
Purpose: Donor vector for creation of TP901-1 attP-flanked platforms for cassette exchange using CRISPR/Cas9
Depositing lab: Richard Mann. Depositing organization: Columbia University. Publication: TP901-1 Phage Recombinase Facilitates Genome Engineering in Drosophila melanogaster. Voutev R, Mann RS. G3 (Bethesda). 2019 Jan 29. pii: g3.119.0002. doi: 10.1534/g3.119.0002. PubMed 30696702.
Backbone
  Vector backbone: pBluescript SK+
  Backbone size w/o insert (bp): 2958
  Total vector size (bp): 9934
  Vector type: CRISPR ; Donor vector for creation of platforms for cassette exchange
Growth in bacteria
  Bacterial resistance: Ampicillin, 100 μg/mL
  Growth temperature: 37°C
  Growth strain: DH5alpha
  Copy number: High Copy
Gene/Insert
  Gene/Insert name: TP901-1 attP sites
  Species: TP901-1 Lactococcus phage
  Insert size (bp): 65
Terms and licenses: Academic/Nonprofit Terms; Industry Terms: Not Available to Industry
How to cite: pRVV689 was a gift from Richard Mann (Addgene plasmid # 119016 ; http://n2t.net/addgene:119016 ; RRID:Addgene_119016)
