[The description below was written by a language model from this plasmid's Addgene catalogue record and pLannotate feature annotations shown in this document.]
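Description:
pRVV689 is a CRISPR/Cas9 donor plasmid built on pBluescript SK+ for creating landing platforms flanked by TP901-1 phage attP sites in the Drosophila melanogaster genome, which can later be used for recombinase-mediated cassette exchange. It is maintained in E. coli as a high-copy plasmid through the ColE1/pUC-type origin and selected with ampicillin via the bla gene and its promoter. The backbone also retains the f1 origin, the T7 and T3 promoters, and the lac promoter/operator with a lacZα fragment typical of pBluescript.

Between the T7 and T3 promoters lies roughly 7 kb of fly marker sequence. A mini-white gene, a version of white lacking part of its first intron, provides an eye-colour marker. It is followed by a fragment of the Drosophila hsp70Bb promoter placed just upstream of a DsRed coding sequence, giving a red fluorescent marker; any enhancer acting on this minimal promoter is not annotated. Downstream are a short lacZ fragment and SV40 early-region sequences (small t intron, T antigen fragments including the NLS motif) ending in the SV40 polyadenylation signal, which most likely serve as a 3′ processing region rather than as expressed proteins.

The catalogued insert, the short TP901-1 attP sites, is not recognised by the automated annotation, so their exact positions and orientation relative to the markers cannot be read from the tables. No homology arms or guide RNA elements are annotated either; users presumably add locus-specific arms. The depositor sequence and the sequencing result differ by 16 nt in length, the difference falling within the mini-white annotation, but otherwise give the same feature layout.
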