Features (pLannotate 1.2.2; 21 found; start..end, strand, type, name):
     30..458     -  rep_origin     f1 ori (sequence partly withheld): f1 bacteriophage origin of replication; arrow indicates direction of (+) strand synthesis
    463..620     -  CDS            lacZα (fragment): LacZα fragment of β-galactosidase; lacZ fragment
    623..641     +  promoter       T7 promoter: promoter for bacteriophage T7 RNA polymerase
    665..4801    +  gene           mini-white: white; This modified version of the white gene lacks part of the first intron.
   5065..5187    +  promoter       hsp70 promoter (fragment): Drosophila melanogaster hsp70Bb promoter
   5217..5891    +  CDS            DsRed: DsRed is a basic (constitutively fluorescent) red fluorescent protein published in 1999, derived from Discosoma sp..
   6850..6955    +  CDS            lacZ (fragment): β-galactosidase; lacZ
   7023..7097    +  CDS            small t antigen (fragment): SV40 (simian virus 40) small t antigen
   7099..7164    +  intron         small t intron: SV40 (simian virus 40) small t antigen intron
   7294..7314    +  CDS            SV40 NLS: nuclear localization signal of SV40 (simian virus 40) large T antigen
   7321..7455    +  CDS            LT_POVHA (fragment): Protein inferred from homology: Swiss-Prot protein existence level 3. Isoform large T antigen is a key early protein essential for both driving viral replication and inducing cellular transformation. Plays a role in viral genome replication by driving entry of quiescent cells into the cell cycle and by autoregulating the synthesis of viral early mRNA. Displays highly oncogenic activities by corrupting the host cellular checkpoint mechanisms that guard cell division and the transcription, replication, and repair of DNA. Participates in the modulation of cellular gene expression preceeding viral
   7480..7563    +  CDS            large T antigen (fragment): large T antigen from SV40 (simian virus 40)
   7586..7720    +  polyA_signal   SV40 poly(A) signal: SV40 polyadenylation signal
   7746..7764    -  promoter       T3 promoter: promoter for bacteriophage T3 RNA polymerase
   7809..7825    -  protein_bind   lac operator: The lac repressor binds to the lac operator to inhibit transcription in E. coli. This inhibition can be relieved by adding lactose or isopropyl-β-D-thiogalactopyranoside (IPTG). lac repressor encoded by lacI
   7833..7863    -  promoter       lac promoter: promoter for the E. coli lac operon
   7878..7899    -  protein_bind   CAP binding site: CAP binding activates transcription in the presence of cAMP. E. coli catabolite activator protein
   7912..8004    -  CDS            lacI (fragment): lac repressor; lacI; The lac repressor binds to the lac operator to inhibit transcription in E. coli. This inhibition can be relieved by adding lactose or isopropyl-β-D-thiogalactopyranoside (IPTG).
   8187..8775    -  rep_origin     ori: high-copy-number ColE1/pMB1/pBR322/pUC origin of replication
   8946..9806    -  CDS            AmpR: β-lactamase; bla; confers resistance to ampicillin, carbenicillin, and related antibiotics
   9807..9911    -  promoter       AmpR promoter: bla
>Addgene plasmid #119016 | pRVV689 | depositor full sequence | sequence record 225184 | pRVV689 sequence 9934 bps
CTAAATTGTAAGCGTTAATATTTTGTTAAAATTCGCGTTAAATTTTTGTTAAATCAGCTCATTTTTTAAC
CAATAGGCCGAAATCGGCAAAATCCCTTATAAATCAAAAGAATAGACCGAGATAGGGT
[37 nt withheld, positions 129-165]
AAAGAACGTGGACTCCAACGTCAAAGG
[49 nt withheld, positions 193-241]
T
[91 nt withheld, positions 243-333]
G
[124 nt withheld, positions 335-458]
CCCATTCGCCATTCAGGCTGCGCAACTGTTGGGAAGGGCGATCGGTGCGGGCCTCTTCGCTATTACGCCA
GCTGGCGAAAGGGGGATGTGCTGCAAGGCGATTAAGTTGGGTAACGCCAGGGTTTTCCCAGTCACGACGT
TGTAAAACGACGGCCAGTGAATTGTAATACGACTCACTATAGGGCGAATTGGGTACGTACCGGGCCCTAG
TATGTATGTAAGTTAATAAAACCCATTTTTGCGGAAAGTAGATAAAAAAAACATTTTTTTTTTTTACTGC
ACTGGATATCATTGAACTTATCTGATCAGTTTTAAATTTACTTCGATCCAAGGGTATTTGATGTACCAGG
TTCTTTCGATTACCTCTCACTCAAAATGACATTCCACTCAAAGTCAGCGCTGTTTGCCTCCTTCTCTGTC
CACAGAAATATCGCCGTCTCTTTCGCCGCTGCGTCCGCTATCTCTTTCGCCACCGTTTGTAGCGTTACGT
AGCGTCAATGTCCGCCTTCAGTTGCATTTTGTCAGCGGTTTCGTGACGAAGCTCCAAGCGGTTTACGCCA
TCAATTAAACACAAAGTGCTGTGCCAAAACTCCTCTCGCTTCTTATTTTTGTTTGTTTTTTGAGTGATTG
GGGTGGTGATTGGTTTTGGGTGGGTAAGCAGGGGAAAGTGTGAAAAATCCCGGCAATGGGCCAAGAGGAT
CAGGAGCTATTAATTCGCGGAGGCAGCAAACACCCATCTGCCGAGCATCTGAACAATGTGAGTAGTACAT
GTGCATACATCTTAAGTTCACTTGATCTATAGGAACTGCGATTGCAACATCAAATTGTCTGCGGCGTGAG
AACTGCGACCCACAAAAATCCCAAACCGCAATTGCACAAACAAATAGTGACACGAAACAGATTATTCTGG
TAGCTGTTCTCGCTATATAAGACAATTTTTGAGATCATATCATGATCAAGACATCTAAAGGCATTCATTT
TCGACTATATTCTTTTTTACAAAAAATATAACAACCAGATATTTTAAGCTGATCCTAGATGCACAAAAAA
TAAATAAAAGTATAAACCTACTTCGTAGGATACTTCGGGGTACTTTTTGTTCGGGGTTAGATGAGCATAA
CGCTTGTAGTTGATATTTGAGATCCCCTATCATTGCAGGGTGACAGCGGAGCGGCTTCGCAGAGCTGCAT
TAACCAGGGCTTCGGGCAGGCCAAAAACTACGGCACGCTCCGGCCACCCAGTCCGCCGGAGGACTCCGGT
TCAGGGAGCGGCCAACTAGCCGAGAACCTCACCTATGCCTGGCACAATATGGACATCTTTGGGGCGGTCA
ATCAGCCGGGCTCCGGATGGCGGCAGCTGGTCAACCGGACACGCGGACTATTCTGCAACGAGCGACACAT
ACCGGCGCCCAGGAAACATTTGCTCAAGAACGGTGAGTTTCTATTCGCAGTCGGCTGATCTGTGTGAAAT
CTTAATAAAGGGTCCAATTACCAATTTGAAACTCAGTTTGCGGCGTGGCCTATCCGGGCGAACTTTTGGC
CGTGATGGGCAGTTCCGGTGCCGGAAAGACGACCCTGCTGAATGCCCTTGCCTTTCGATCGCCGCAGGGC
ATCCAAGTATCGCCATCCGGGATGCGACTGCTCAATGGCCAACCTGTGGACGCCAAGGAGATGCAGGCCA
GGTGCGCCTATGTCCAGCAGGATGACCTCTTTATCGGCTCCCTAACGGCCAGGGAACACCTGATTTTCCA
GGCCATGGTGCGGATGCCACGACATCTGACCTATCGGCAGCGAGTGGCCCGCGTGGATCAGGTGATCCAG
GAGCTTTCGCTCAGCAAATGTCAGCACACGATCATCGGTGTGCCCGGCAGGGTGAAAGGTCTGTCCGGCG
GAGAAAGGAAGCGTCTGGCATTCGCCTCCGAGGCACTAACCGATCCGCCGCTTCTGATCTGCGATGAGCC
CACCTCCGGACTGGACTCATTTACCGCCCACAGCGTCGTCCAGGTGCTGAAGAAGCTGTCGCAGAAGGGC
AAGACCGTCATCCTGACCATTCATCAGCCGTCTTCCGAGCTGTTTGAGCTCTTTGACAAGATCCTTCTGA
TGGCCGAGGGCAGGGTAGCTTTCTTGGGCACTCCCAGCGAAGCCGTCGACTTCTTTTCCTAGTGAGTTCG
ATGTGTTTATTAAGGGTATCTAGCATTACATTACATCTCAACTCCTATCCAGCGTGGGTGCCCAGTGTCC
TACCAACTACAATCCGGCGGACTTTTACGTACAGGTGTTGGCCGTTGTGCCCGGACGGGAGATCGAGTCC
CGTGATCGGATCGCCAAGATATGCGACAATTTTGCTATTAGCAAAGTAGCCCGGGATATGGAGCAGTTGT
TGGCCACCAAAAATTTGGAGAAGCCACTGGAGCAGCCGGAGAATGGGTACACCTACAAGGCCACCTGGTT
CATGCAGTTCCGGGCGGTCCTGTGGCGATCCTGGCTGTCGGTGCTCAAGGAACCACTCCTCGTAAAAGTG
CGACTTATTCAGACAACGGTGAGTGGTTCCAGTGGAAACAAATGATATAACGCTTACAATTCTTGGAAAC
AAATTCGCTAGATTTTAGTTAGAATTGCCTGATTCCACACCCTTCTTAGTTTTTTTCAATGAGATGTATA
GTTTATAGTTTTGCAGAAAATAAATAAATTTCATTTAACTCGCGAACATGTTGAAGATATGAATATTAAT
GAGATGCGAGTAACATTTTAATTTGCAGATGGTTGCCATCTTGATTGGCCTCATCTTTTTGGGCCAACAA
CTCACGCAAGTGGGCGTGATGAATATCAACGGAGCCATCTTCCTCTTCCTGACCAACATGACCTTTCAAA
ACGTCTTTGCCACGATAAATGTAAGTCTTGTTTAGAATACATTTGCATATTAATAATTTACTAACTTTCT
AATGAATCGATTCGATTTAGGTGTTCACCTCAGAGCTGCCAGTTTTTATGAGGGAGGCCCGAAGTCGACT
TTATCGCTGTGACACATACTTTCTGGGCAAAACGATTGCCGAATTACCGCTTTTTCTCACAGTGCCACTG
GTCTTCACGGCGATTGCCTATCCGATGATCGGACTGCGGGCCGGAGTGCTGCACTTCTTCAACTGCCTGG
CGCTGGTCACTCTGGTGGCCAATGTGTCAACGTCCTTCGGATATCTAATATCCTGCGCCAGCTCCTCGAC
CTCGATGGCGCTGTCTGTGGGTCCGCCGGTTATCATACCATTCCTGCTCTTTGGCGGCTTCTTCTTGAAC
TCGGGCTCGGTGCCAGTATACCTCAAATGGTTGTCGTACCTCTCATGGTTCCGTTACGCCAACGAGGGTC
TGCTGATTAACCAATGGGCGGACGTGGAGCCGGGCGAAATTAGCTGCACATCGTCGAACACCACGTGCCC
CAGTTCGGGCAAGGTCATCCTGGAGACGCTTAACTTCTCCGCCGCCGATCTGCCGCTGGACTACGTGGGT
CTGGCCATTCTCATCGTGAGCTTCCGGGTGCTCGCATATCTGGCTCTAAGACTTCGGGCCCGACGCAAGG
AGTAGCCGACATATATCCGAAATAACTGCTTGTTTTTTTTTTTTACCATTATTACCATCGTGTTTACTGT
TTATTGCCCCCTCAAAAAGCTAATGTAATTATATTTGTGCCAATAAAAACAAGATATGACCTATAGAATA
CAAGTATTTCCCCTTCGAACATCCCCACAAGTAGACTTTGGATTTGTCTTCTAACCAAAAGACTTACACA
CCTGCATACCTTACATCAAAAACTCGTTTATCGCTACATAAAACACCGGGATATATTTTTTATATACATA
CTTTTCAAATCGCGCGCCCTCTTCATAATTCACCTCCACCACACCACGTTTCGTAGTTGCTCTTTCGCTG
TCTCCCACCCGCTCTCCGCAACACATTCACCTTTTGTTCGACGACCTTGGAGCGACTGTCGTTAGTTCCG
CGCGATTCGGTTCGCTCAAATGGTTCCGAGTGGTTCATTTCGTCTCAATAGAAATTAGTAATAAATATTT
GTATGTACAATTTATTTGCTCCAATATATTTGTATATATTTCCCTCACAGCTATATTTATTCTAATTTAA
TATTATGACTTTTTAAGGTAATTTTTTGTGACCTGTTCGGAGTGATTAGCGTTACAATTTGAACTGAAAG
TGACATCCAGTGTTTGTTCCTTGTGTAGATGCATCTCAAAAAAATGGTGGGCATAATAGTGTTGTTTATA
TATATCAAAAATAACAACTATAATAATAAGAATACATTTAATTTAGAAAATGCTTGGATTTCACTGGAAC
TAGGCTAGATTTAAATGCATGCCCTGCAGGAAGCTTCCTAGGAGGCCTAGATCTGCGGCCGCTCCAACTC
GCTTAATTGCGAGTTTTTATTTCGTTTATTTCAATTAAGGTAACTAAAAAACTCCTTTTAATTAAGAAGT
TCCTATTCTTCAAAAGGTATAGGAACTTCCCGCGAGCTCGCCCGGGGATCTAATTCAATTAGAGACTAAT
TCAATTAGAGCTAATTCAATTAGGATCCAAGCTTATCGATTTCGAACCCTCGACCGCCGGAGTATAAATA
GAGGCGCTTCGTCTACGGAGCGACAATTCAATTCAAACAAGCAAAGTGAACACGTCGCTAAGCGAAAGCT
AAGCAAATAAACAAGCGCAGCTGAACAAGCTAAACAATCGGGCGGCCGCACTAGAGCCGGTCGCCACCAT
GAGGTCTTCCAAGAATGTTATCAAGGAGTTCATGAGGTTTAAGGTTCGCATGGAAGGAACGGTCAATGGG
CACGAGTTTGAAATAGAAGGCGAAGGAGAGGGGAGGCCATACGAAGGCCACAATACCGTAAAGCTTAAGG
TAACCAAGGGGGGACCTTTGCCATTTGCTTGGGATATTTTGTCACCACAATTTCAGTATGGAAGCAAGGT
ATATGTCAAGCACCCTGCCGACATACCAGACTATAAAAAGCTGTCATTTCCTGAAGGATTTAAATGGGAA
AGGGTCATGAACTTTGAAGACGGTGGCGTCGTTACTGTAACCCAGGATTCCAGTTTGCAGGATGGCTGTT
TCATCTACAAGGTCAAGTTCATTGGCGTGAACTTTCCTTCCGATGGACCTGTTATGCAAAAGAAGACAAT
GGGCTGGGAAGCCAGCACTGAGCGTTTGTATCCTCGTGATGGCGTGTTGAAAGGAGAGATTCATAAGGCT
CTGAAGCTGAAAGACGGTGGTCATTACCTAGTTGAATTCAAAAGTATTTACATGGCAAAGAAGCCTGTGC
AGCTACCAGGGTACTACTATGTTGACTCCAAACTGGATATAACAAGCCACAACGAAGACTATACAATCGT
TGAGCAGTATGAAAGAACCGAGGGACGCCACCATCTGTTCCTTTAGCGGCCATCGAATTCGAGCTCGCCC
ACTAAGCGTCGCGCCACTTCAACGCTCGATGGGAGCGTCATTGGTGGGCGGGGTAACCGTCGAAATCAGT
GTTTACGCTTCCAATCGCAACAAAAAATTCACTGCAACACTGAAAAGCATACGAAAACGATGAAGATTGT
ACGAGAAACCATAAAGTATTTTATCCACAAAGACACGTATAGCAGAAAAGCCAAGTTAACTCGGCGATAA
GTTGTGTACACAAGAATAAAATCGGCCAGATTCAGTGTTGTCAGAAATAAGAAAACCCCACTATGTTTTT
CTTTGCCTTTTCTTTCTCCCAGCGATCATTCATTTCGTGGTGAAAGAACGGGGTCATTGCACGGAGTTTC
GACTGCGGGAAAGCAGAGCTGCCGTTCACTTCGTCTATAATTAGCGCTTTCTATTTTCCCCGATTCGGGC
CGCTGCTGCGCTTTTCCGCCTGCTGTTTGTGGCAAGTGTAGCAGCAGGCTGTGCACGCAGTGTGGCATGC
ACTTGGCTTTCCACCGTTGGTATCGATTCTCTGGGACGATGAGTCATTCCTTTCGGGGCCACAGCATAAT
CGTTGCCAGCTCACCGAAATGGTGACTTCATTTCTTAACTGCCGTCAAGCATGCGATTGTACATACATAC
ATATTTATATATGTACATATTTATGTGACTATGGTAGGTCGATATAATAGCAATCAACGCAAGCAAATGT
GTCAGTCCTGCTTACAGGAACGATTCTATTTAGTAATTTTCGTTGTATAAAGTAATTATGTATGTATGTA
AGCCCCATAAATCTGAAACAATTAGGCAAAACCATGCGAAGCTGAAGTTCCTATTCTTCAAAAGGTATAG
GAACTTCACCGGTAAGGAGTTTTTTAGTTACCTTAATTGAAATAAACGAAATAAAAACTCGCAATTAAGC
GAGTTGGAGGCGCGCCGCTAGCCATATGGGGATTGGTGGCGACGACTCCTGGAGCCCGTCAGTATCGGCG
GAATTACAGCTGAGCGCCGGTCGCTACCATTACCAGTTGGTCTGGTGTCAAAAATAATAATAACCGGGCA
GGCCATGTCTGCCCGTATTTCGCGTAAGGAAATCCCTCGAGGGTACCTCTAGAGGATCTTTGTGAAGGAA
CCTTACTTCTGTGGTGTGACATAATTGGACAAACTACCTACAGAGATTTAAAGCTCTAAGGTAAATATAA
AATTTTTAAGTGTATAATGTGTTAAACTACTGATTCTAATTGTTTGTGTATTTTAGATTCCAACCTATGG
AACTGATGAATGGGAGCAGTGGTGGAATGCCTTTAATGAGGAAAACCTGTTTTGCTCAGAAGAAATGCCA
TCTAGTGATGATGAGGCTACTGCTGACTCTCAACATTCTACTCCTCCAAAAAAGAAGAGAAAGGTAGAAG
ACCCCAAGGACTTTCCTTCAGAATTGCTAAGTTTTTTGAGTCATGCTGTGTTTAGTAATAGAACTCTTGC
TTGCTTTGCTATTTACACCACAAAGGAAAAAGCTGCACTGCTATACAAGAAAATTATGGAAAAATATTTG
ATGTATAGTGCCTTGACTAGAGATCATAATCAGCCATACCACATTTGTAGAGGTTTTACTTGCTTTAAAA
AACCTCCCACACCTCCCCCTGAACCTGAAACATAAAATGAATGCAATTGTTGTTGTTAACTTGTTTATTG
CAGCTTATAATGGTTACAAATAAAGCAATAGCATCACAAATTTCACAAATAAAGCATTTTTTTCACTGCA
TTCTAGTTGTGGTTTGTCCAAACTCATCAATGTATCTTATCATGTCTGGATCCACTAGTTCTAGCCAGCT
TTTGTTCCCTTTAGTGAGGGTTAATTTCGAGCTTGGCGTAATCATGGTCATAGCTGTTTCCTGTGTGAAA
TTGTTATCCGCTCACAATTCCACACAACATACGAGCCGGAAGCATAAAGTGTAAAGCCTGGGGTGCCTAA
TGAGTGAGCTAACTCACATTAATTGCGTTGCGCTCACTGCCCGCTTTCCAGTCGGGAAACCTGTCGTGCC
AGCTGCATTAATGAATCGGCCAACGCGCGGGGAGAGGCGGTTTGCGTATTGGGCGCTCTTCCGCTTCCTC
GCTCACTGACTCGCTGCGCTCGGTCGTTCGGCTGCGGCGAGCGGTATCAGCTCACTCAAAGGCGGTAATA
CGGTTATCCACAGAATCAGGGGATAACGCAGGAAAGAACATGTGAGCAAAAGGCCAGCAAAAGGCCAGGA
ACCGTAAAAAGGCCGCGTTGCTGGCGTTTTTCCATAGGCTCCGCCCCCCTGACGAGCATCACAAAAATCG
ACGCTCAAGTCAGAGGTGGCGAAACCCGACAGGACTATAAAGATACCAGGCGTTTCCCCCTGGAAGCTCC
CTCGTGCGCTCTCCTGTTCCGACCCTGCCGCTTACCGGATACCTGTCCGCCTTTCTCCCTTCGGGAAGCG
TGGCGCTTTCTCATAGCTCACGCTGTAGGTATCTCAGTTCGGTGTAGGTCGTTCGCTCCAAGCTGGGCTG
TGTGCACGAACCCCCCGTTCAGCCCGACCGCTGCGCCTTATCCGGTAACTATCGTCTTGAGTCCAACCCG
GTAAGACACGACTTATCGCCACTGGCAGCAGCCACTGGTAACAGGATTAGCAGAGCGAGGTATGTAGGCG
GTGCTACAGAGTTCTTGAAGTGGTGGCCTAACTACGGCTACACTAGAAGGACAGTATTTGGTATCTGCGC
TCTGCTGAAGCCAGTTACCTTCGGAAAAAGAGTTGGTAGCTCTTGATCCGGCAAACAAACCACCGCTGGT
AGCGGTGGTTTTTTTGTTTGCAAGCAGCAGATTACGCGCAGAAAAAAAGGATCTCAAGAAGATCCTTTGA
TCTTTTCTACGGGGTCTGACGCTCAGTGGAACGAAAACTCACGTTAAGGGATTTTGGTCATGAGATTATC
AAAAAGGATCTTCACCTAGATCCTTTTAAATTAAAAATGAAGTTTTAAATCAATCTAAAGTATATATGAG
TAAACTTGGTCTGACAGTTACCAATGCTTAATCAGTGAGGCACCTATCTCAGCGATCTGTCTATTTCGTT
CATCCATAGTTGCCTGACTCCCCGTCGTGTAGATAACTACGATACGGGAGGGCTTACCATCTGGCCCCAG
TGCTGCAATGATACCGCGAGACCCACGCTCACCGGCTCCAGATTTATCAGCAATAAACCAGCCAGCCGGA
AGGGCCGAGCGCAGAAGTGGTCCTGCAACTTTATCCGCCTCCATCCAGTCTATTAATTGTTGCCGGGAAG
CTAGAGTAAGTAGTTCGCCAGTTAATAGTTTGCGCAACGTTGTTGCCATTGCTACAGGCATCGTGGTGTC
ACGCTCGTCGTTTGGTATGGCTTCATTCAGCTCCGGTTCCCAACGATCAAGGCGAGTTACATGATCCCCC
ATGTTGTGCAAAAAAGCGGTTAGCTCCTTCGGTCCTCCGATCGTTGTCAGAAGTAAGTTGGCCGCAGTGT
TATCACTCATGGTTATGGCAGCACTGCATAATTCTCTTACTGTCATGCCATCCGTAAGATGCTTTTCTGT
GACTGGTGAGTACTCAACCAAGTCATTCTGAGAATAGTGTATGCGGCGACCGAGTTGCTCTTGCCCGGCG
TCAATACGGGATAATACCGCGCCACATAGCAGAACTTTAAAAGTGCTCATCATTGGAAAACGTTCTTCGG
GGCGAAAACTCTCAAGGATCTTACCGCTGTTGAGATCCAGTTCGATGTAACCCACTCGTGCACCCAACTG
ATCTTCAGCATCTTTTACTTTCACCAGCGTTTCTGGGTGAGCAAAAACAGGAAGGCAAAATGCCGCAAAA
AAGGGAATAAGGGCGACACGGAAATGTTGAATACTCATACTCTTCCTTTTTCAATATTATTGAAGCATTT
ATCAGGGTTATTGTCTCATGAGCGGATACATATTTGAATGTATTTAGAAAAATAAACAAATAGGGGTTCC
GCGCACATTTCCCCGAAAAGTGCCAC
