Features (pLannotate 1.2.2; 21 found; start..end, strand, type, name):
     30..458     -  rep_origin     f1 ori (sequence partly withheld): f1 bacteriophage origin of replication; arrow indicates direction of (+) strand synthesis
    463..620     -  CDS            lacZα (fragment): LacZα fragment of β-galactosidase; lacZ fragment
    623..641     +  promoter       T7 promoter: promoter for bacteriophage T7 RNA polymerase
    666..4785    +  gene           mini-white: white; This modified version of the white gene lacks part of the first intron.
   5049..5171    +  promoter       hsp70 promoter (fragment): Drosophila melanogaster hsp70Bb promoter
   5201..5875    +  CDS            DsRed: DsRed is a basic (constitutively fluorescent) red fluorescent protein published in 1999, derived from Discosoma sp..
   6834..6939    +  CDS            lacZ (fragment): β-galactosidase; lacZ
   7007..7081    +  CDS            small t antigen (fragment): SV40 (simian virus 40) small t antigen
   7083..7148    +  intron         small t intron: SV40 (simian virus 40) small t antigen intron
   7278..7298    +  CDS            SV40 NLS: nuclear localization signal of SV40 (simian virus 40) large T antigen
   7305..7439    +  CDS            LT_POVHA (fragment): Protein inferred from homology: Swiss-Prot protein existence level 3. Isoform large T antigen is a key early protein essential for both driving viral replication and inducing cellular transformation. Plays a role in viral genome replication by driving entry of quiescent cells into the cell cycle and by autoregulating the synthesis of viral early mRNA. Displays highly oncogenic activities by corrupting the host cellular checkpoint mechanisms that guard cell division and the transcription, replication, and repair of DNA. Participates in the modulation of cellular gene expression preceeding viral
   7464..7547    +  CDS            large T antigen (fragment): large T antigen from SV40 (simian virus 40)
   7570..7704    +  polyA_signal   SV40 poly(A) signal: SV40 polyadenylation signal
   7730..7748    -  promoter       T3 promoter: promoter for bacteriophage T3 RNA polymerase
   7793..7809    -  protein_bind   lac operator: The lac repressor binds to the lac operator to inhibit transcription in E. coli. This inhibition can be relieved by adding lactose or isopropyl-β-D-thiogalactopyranoside (IPTG). lac repressor encoded by lacI
   7817..7847    -  promoter       lac promoter: promoter for the E. coli lac operon
   7862..7883    -  protein_bind   CAP binding site: CAP binding activates transcription in the presence of cAMP. E. coli catabolite activator protein
   7896..7988    -  CDS            lacI (fragment): lac repressor; lacI; The lac repressor binds to the lac operator to inhibit transcription in E. coli. This inhibition can be relieved by adding lactose or isopropyl-β-D-thiogalactopyranoside (IPTG).
   8171..8759    -  rep_origin     ori: high-copy-number ColE1/pMB1/pBR322/pUC origin of replication
   8930..9790    -  CDS            AmpR: β-lactamase; bla; confers resistance to ampicillin, carbenicillin, and related antibiotics
   9791..9895    -  promoter       AmpR promoter: bla
>Addgene plasmid #119016 | pRVV689 | addgene full sequence | sequence record 232901 | Addgene NGS Result
CTAAATTGTAAGCGTTAATATTTTGTTAAAATTCGCGTTAAATTTTTGTTAAATCAGCTCATTTTTTAAC
CAATAGGCCGAAATCGGCAAAATCCCTTATAAATCAAAAGAATAGACCGAGATAGGGT
[37 nt withheld, positions 129-165]
AAAGAACGTGGACTCCAACGTCAAAGG
[49 nt withheld, positions 193-241]
T
[91 nt withheld, positions 243-333]
G
[124 nt withheld, positions 335-458]
CCCATTCGCCATTCAGGCTGCGCAACTGTTGGGAAGGGCGATCGGTGCGGGCCTCTTCGCTATTACGCCA
GCTGGCGAAAGGGGGATGTGCTGCAAGGCGATTAAGTTGGGTAACGCCAGGGTTTTCCCAGTCACGACGT
TGTAAAACGACGGCCAGTGAATTGTAATACGACTCACTATAGGGCGAATTGGGTACGTACCGGGCCCCTA
GTATGTATGTAAGTTAATAAAACCCATTTTTGCGGAAAGTAGATAAAAAAAACATTTTTTTTTTTTACTG
CACTGGATATCATTGAACTTATCTGATCAGTTTTAAATTTACTTCGATCCAAGGGTATTTGATGTACCAG
GTTCTTTCGATTACCTCTCACTCAAAATGACATTCCACTCAAAGTCAGCGCTGTTTGCCTCCTTCTCTGT
CCACAGAAATATCGCCGTCTCTTTCGCCGCTGCGTCCGCTATCTCTTTCGCCACCGTTTGTAGCGTTACG
TAGCGTCAATGTCCGCCTTCAGTTGCATTTTGTCAGCGGTTTCGTGACGAAGCTCCAAGCGGTTTACGCC
ATCAATTAAACACAAAGTGCTGTGCCAAAACTCCTCTCGCTTCTTATTTTTGTTTGTTTTTTGAGTGATT
GGGGTGGTGATTGGTTTTGGGTGGGTAAGCAGGGGAAAGTGTGAAAAATCCCGGCAATGGGCCAAGAGGA
TCAGGAGCTATTAATTCGCGGAGGCAGCAAACACCCATCTGCCGAGCATCTGAACAATGTGAGTAGTACA
TGTGCATACATCTTAAGTTCACTTGATCTATAGGAACTGCGATTGCAACATCAAATTGTCTGCGGCGTGA
GAACTGCGACCCACAAAAATCCCAAACCGCAATTGCACAAACAAATAGTGACACGAAACAGATTATTCTG
GTAGCTGTTCTCGCTATATAAGACAATTTTTGAGATCATATCATGATCAAGACATCTAAAGGCATTCATT
TTCGACTATATTCTTTTTTACAAAAAATATAACAACCAGATATTTTAAGCTGATCCTAGATGCACAAAAA
ATAAATAAAAGTATAAACCTACTTCGTAGGATACTTCGGGGTACTTTTTGTTCGGGGTTAGATGAGCATA
ACGCTTGTAGTTGATATTTGAGATCCCCTATCATTGCAGGGTGACAGCGGAGCGGCTTCGCAGAGCTGCA
TTAACCAGGGCTTCGGGCAGGCCAAAAACTACGGCACGCTCCGGCCACCCAGTCCGCCGGAGGACTCCGG
TTCAGGGAGCGGCCAACTAGCCGAGAACCTCACCTATGCCTGGCACAATATGGACATCTTTGGGGCGGTC
AATCAGCCGGGCTCCGGATGGCGGCAGCTGGTCAACCGGACACGCGGACTATTCTGCAACGAGCGACACA
TACCGGCGCCCAGGAAACATTTGCTCAAGAACGGTGAGTTTCTATTCGCAGTCGGCTGATCTGTGTGAAA
TCTTAATAAAGGGTCCAATTACCAATTTGAAACTCAGTTTGCGGCGTGGCCTATCCGGGCGAACTTTTGG
CCGTGATGGGCAGTTCCGGTGCCGGAAAGACGACCCTGCTGAATGCCCTTGCCTTTCGATCGCCGCAGGG
CATCCAAGTATCGCCATCCGGGATGCGACTGCTCAATGGCCAACCTGTGGACGCCAAGGAGATGCAGGCC
AGGTGCGCCTATGTCCAGCAGGATGACCTCTTTATCGGCTCCCTAACGGCCAGGGAACACCTGATTTTCC
AAGCCATGGTGCGGATGCCACGACATCTGACCTATCGGCAGCGAGTGGCCCGCGTGGATCAGGTGATCCA
GGAGCTTTCGCTCAGCAAATGTCAGCACACGATCATCGGTGTGCCCGGCAGGGTGAAAGGTCTGTCCGGC
GGAGAAAGGAAGCGTCTGGCATTCGCCTCCGAGGCTCTAACCGATCCGCCGCTTCTGATCTGCGATGAGC
CCACCTCCGGACTGGACTCCTTTACCGCCCACAGCGTCGTCCAGGTGCTGAAGAAGCTGTCGCAGAAGGG
CAAGACCGTCATCCTGACCATTCATCAGCCGTCTTCCGAGCTGTTTGAGCTCTTTGACAAGATCCTTCTG
ATGGCCGAGGGCAGGGTAGCTTTCTTGGGCACTCCCAGCGAAGCCGTCGACTTCTTTTCCTAGTGAGTTC
GATGTGTTTATTAAGGGTATCTAGTATTACATAACATCTCAACTCCTATCCAGCGTGGGTGCCCAGTGTC
CTACCAACTACAATCCGGCGGACTTTTACGTACAGGTGTTGGCCGTTGTGCCCGGACGGGAGATCGAGTC
CCGTGATCGGATCGCCAAGATATGCGACAATTTTGCCATTAGCAAAGTAGCCCGGGATATGGAGCAGTTG
TTGGCCACCAAAAATCTGGAGAAGCCACTGGAGCAGCCGGAGAATGGGTACACCTACAAGGCCACCTGGT
TCATGCAGTTCCGGGCGGTCCTGTGGCGATCCTGGCTGTCGGTGCTCAAGGAACCACTCCTCGTAAAAGT
GCGACTTATTCAGACAACGGTGAGTGGTTCCAGTGGAAACAAATGATATAACGCTTACAATTCTTGGAAA
CAAATTCGCTAGATTTTAGATAGAATTGCCTGATTCCACACCCTTCTTAGTTTTTTTCAATGAGATGTAT
AGTTTATAGTTTTGCAGAAGATAAATAAATTTCATTTAACTCGCGAATATTAATGAGATGCGAGTAACAT
TTTAATTTGCAGATGGTTGCCATCTTGATTGGCCTCATCTTTTTGGGCCAACAACTCACGCAAGTGGGTG
TGATGAATATCAACGGAGCCATCTTCCTCTTCCTGACCAACATGACCTTTCAAAACGTCTTTGCCACGAT
AAATGTAAGTCATGTTTAGAATACATTTGCATTTCAATAATTTACTAACTTTCTAATGAATCGATTCGAT
TTAGGTGTTCACCTCAGAGCTGCCAGTTTTTATGAGGGAGGCCCGAAGTCGACTTTATCGCTGTGACACA
TACTTTCTGGGCAAAACGATTGCCGAATTGCCGCTTTTTCTCACAGTGCCACTGGTCTTCACGGCGATTG
CCTATCCGATGATCGGACTGCGGGCCGGAGTGCTGCACTTCTTCAACTGCCTGGCGCTGGTCACTCTGGT
GGCCAATGTGTCAACGTCCTTCGGATATCTAATATCCTGCGCCAGCTCCTCGACCTCGATGGCGCTGTCT
GTGGGTCCGCCGGTTATCATACCATTCCTGCTCTTTGGCGGCTTCTTCTTGAACTCGGGCTCGGTGCCAG
TATACCTCAAATGGTTGTCGTACCTCTCATGGTTCCGTTACGCCAACGAGGGTCTGCTGATTAACCAATG
GGCGGACGTGGAGCCGGGCGAAATTAGCTGCACATCGTCGAACACCACGTGCCCCAGTTCGGGCAAGGTC
ATCCTGGAGACGCTTAACTTCTCCGCCGCCGATCTGCCGCTGGACTACGTGGGTCTGGCCATTCTCATCG
TGAGCTTCCGGGTGCTCGCATATCTGGCTCTAAGACTTCGGGCCCGACGCAAGGAGTAGCCGACATATAT
CCGAAATAACTGCTTGTTTTTTTTTTTTACCATTATTACCATCGTGTTTACTGTTTATTGCCCCCTCAAA
AAGCTAATGTAATTATATTTGTGCCAATAAAAACAAGATATGACCTATAGAATACAAGTATTTCCCCTTC
GAACATCCCCACAAGTAGACTTTGGATTTGTCTTCTAACCAAAAGACTTACACACCTGCATACCTTACAT
CAAAAACTCGTTTATCGCTACATAAAACACCGGGATATATTTTTTATATACATACTTTTCAAATCGCGCG
CCCTCTTCATAATTCACCTCCACCACACCACGTTTCGTAGTTGCTCTTTCGCTGTCTCCCACCCGCTCTC
CGCAACACATTCACCTTTTGTTCGACGACCTTGGAGCGACTGTCGTTAGTTCCGCGCGATTCGGTTCGCT
CAAATGGTTCCGAGTGGTTCATTTCGTCTCAATAGAAATTAGTAATAAATATTTGTATGTACAATTTATT
TGCTCCAATATATTTGTATATATTTCCCTCACAGCTATATTTATTCTAATTTAATATTATGACTTTTTAA
GGTAATTTTTTGTGACCTGTTCGGAGTGATTAGCGTTACAATTTGAACTGAAAGTGACATCCAGTGTTTG
TTCCTTGTGTAGATGCATCTCAAAAAAATGGTGGGCATAATAGTGTTGTTTATATATATCAAAAATAACA
ACTATAATAATAAGAATACATTTAATTTAGAAAATGCTTGGATTTCACTGGAACTAGGCTAGATTTAAAT
GCATGCCCTGCAGGAAGCTTCCTAGGAGGCCTAGATCTGCGGCCGCTCCAACTCGCTTAATTGCGAGTTT
TTATTTCGTTTATTTCAATTAAGGTAACTAAAAAACTCCTTTTAATTAAGAAGTTCCTATTCTTCAAAAG
GTATAGGAACTTCCCGCGAGCTCGCCCGGGGATCTAATTCAATTAGAGACTAATTCAATTAGAGCTAATT
CAATTAGGATCCAAGCTTATCGATTTCGAACCCTCGACCGCCGGAGTATAAATAGAGGCGCTTCGTCTAC
GGAGCGACAATTCAATTCAAACAAGCAAAGTGAACACGTCGCTAAGCGAAAGCTAAGCAAATAAACAAGC
GCAGCTGAACAAGCTAAACAATCGGGCGGCCGCACTAGAGCCGGTCGCCACCATGAGGTCTTCCAAGAAT
GTTATCAAGGAGTTCATGAGGTTTAAGGTTCGCATGGAAGGAACGGTCAATGGGCACGAGTTTGAAATAG
AAGGCGAAGGAGAGGGGAGGCCATACGAAGGCCACAATACCGTAAAGCTTAAGGTAACCAAGGGGGGACC
TTTGCCATTTGCTTGGGATATTTTGTCACCACAATTTCAGTATGGAAGCAAGGTATATGTCAAGCACCCT
GCCGACATACCAGACTATAAAAAGCTGTCATTTCCTGAAGGATTTAAATGGGAAAGGGTCATGAACTTTG
AAGACGGTGGCGTCGTTACTGTAACCCAGGATTCCAGTTTGCAGGATGGCTGTTTCATCTACAAGGTCAA
GTTCATTGGCGTGAACTTTCCTTCCGATGGACCTGTTATGCAAAAGAAGACAATGGGCTGGGAAGCCAGC
ACTGAGCGTTTGTATCCTCGTGATGGCGTGTTGAAAGGAGAGATTCATAAGGCTCTGAAGCTGAAAGACG
GTGGTCATTACCTAGTTGAATTCAAAAGTATTTACATGGCAAAGAAGCCTGTGCAGCTACCAGGGTACTA
CTATGTTGACTCCAAACTGGATATAACAAGCCACAACGAAGACTATACAATCGTTGAGCAGTATGAAAGA
ACCGAGGGACGCCACCATCTGTTCCTTTAGCGGCCATCGAATTCGAGCTCGCCCACTAAGCGTCGCGCCA
CTTCAACGCTCGATGGGAGCGTCATTGGTGGGCGGGGTAACCGTCGAAATCAGTGTTTACGCTTCCAATC
GCAACAAAAAATTCACTGCAACACTGAAAAGCATACGAAAACGATGAAGATTGTACGAGAAACCATAAAG
TATTTTATCCACAAAGACACGTATAGCAGAAAAGCCAAGTTAACTCGGCGATAAGTTGTGTACACAAGAA
TAAAATCGGCCAGATTCAGTGTTGTCAGAAATAAGAAAACCCCACTATGTTTTTCTTTGCCTTTTCTTTC
TCCCAGCGATCATTCATTTCGTGGTGAAAGAACGGGGTCATTGCACGGAGTTTCGACTGCGGGAAAGCAG
AGCTGCCGTTCACTTCGTCTATAATTAGCGCTTTCTATTTTCCCCGATTCGGGCCGCTGCTGCGCTTTTC
CGCCTGCTGTTTGTGGCAAGTGTAGCAGCAGGCTGTGCACGCAGTGTGGCATGCACTTGGCTTTCCACCG
TTGGTATCGATTCTCTGGGACGATGAGTCATTCCTTTCGGGGCCACAGCATAATCGTTGCCAGCTCACCG
AAATGGTGACTTCATTTCTTAACTGCCGTCAAGCATGCGATTGTACATACATACATATTTATATATGTAC
ATATTTATGTGACTATGGTAGGTCGATATAATAGCAATCAACGCAAGCAAATGTGTCAGTCCTGCTTACA
GGAACGATTCTATTTAGTAATTTTCGTTGTATAAAGTAATTATGTATGTATGTAAGCCCCATAAATCTGA
AACAATTAGGCAAAACCATGCGAAGCTGAAGTTCCTATTCTTCAAAAGGTATAGGAACTTCACCGGTAAG
GAGTTTTTTAGTTACCTTAATTGAAATAAACGAAATAAAAACTCGCAATTAAGCGAGTTGGAGGCGCGCC
GCTAGCCATATGGGGATTGGTGGCGACGACTCCTGGAGCCCGTCAGTATCGGCGGAATTACAGCTGAGCG
CCGGTCGCTACCATTACCAGTTGGTCTGGTGTCAAAAATAATAATAACCGGGCAGGCCATGTCTGCCCGT
ATTTCGCGTAAGGAAATCCCTCGAGGGTACCTCTAGAGGATCTTTGTGAAGGAACCTTACTTCTGTGGTG
TGACATAATTGGACAAACTACCTACAGAGATTTAAAGCTCTAAGGTAAATATAAAATTTTTAAGTGTATA
ATGTGTTAAACTACTGATTCTAATTGTTTGTGTATTTTAGATTCCAACCTATGGAACTGATGAATGGGAG
CAGTGGTGGAATGCCTTTAATGAGGAAAACCTGTTTTGCTCAGAAGAAATGCCATCTAGTGATGATGAGG
CTACTGCTGACTCTCAACATTCTACTCCTCCAAAAAAGAAGAGAAAGGTAGAAGACCCCAAGGACTTTCC
TTCAGAATTGCTAAGTTTTTTGAGTCATGCTGTGTTTAGTAATAGAACTCTTGCTTGCTTTGCTATTTAC
ACCACAAAGGAAAAAGCTGCACTGCTATACAAGAAAATTATGGAAAAATATTTGATGTATAGTGCCTTGA
CTAGAGATCATAATCAGCCATACCACATTTGTAGAGGTTTTACTTGCTTTAAAAAACCTCCCACACCTCC
CCCTGAACCTGAAACATAAAATGAATGCAATTGTTGTTGTTAACTTGTTTATTGCAGCTTATAATGGTTA
CAAATAAAGCAATAGCATCACAAATTTCACAAATAAAGCATTTTTTTCACTGCATTCTAGTTGTGGTTTG
TCCAAACTCATCAATGTATCTTATCATGTCTGGATCCACTAGTTCTAGCCAGCTTTTGTTCCCTTTAGTG
AGGGTTAATTTCGAGCTTGGCGTAATCATGGTCATAGCTGTTTCCTGTGTGAAATTGTTATCCGCTCACA
ATTCCACACAACATACGAGCCGGAAGCATAAAGTGTAAAGCCTGGGGTGCCTAATGAGTGAGCTAACTCA
CATTAATTGCGTTGCGCTCACTGCCCGCTTTCCAGTCGGGAAACCTGTCGTGCCAGCTGCATTAATGAAT
CGGCCAACGCGCGGGGAGAGGCGGTTTGCGTATTGGGCGCTCTTCCGCTTCCTCGCTCACTGACTCGCTG
CGCTCGGTCGTTCGGCTGCGGCGAGCGGTATCAGCTCACTCAAAGGCGGTAATACGGTTATCCACAGAAT
CAGGGGATAACGCAGGAAAGAACATGTGAGCAAAAGGCCAGCAAAAGGCCAGGAACCGTAAAAAGGCCGC
GTTGCTGGCGTTTTTCCATAGGCTCCGCCCCCCTGACGAGCATCACAAAAATCGACGCTCAAGTCAGAGG
TGGCGAAACCCGACAGGACTATAAAGATACCAGGCGTTTCCCCCTGGAAGCTCCCTCGTGCGCTCTCCTG
TTCCGACCCTGCCGCTTACCGGATACCTGTCCGCCTTTCTCCCTTCGGGAAGCGTGGCGCTTTCTCATAG
CTCACGCTGTAGGTATCTCAGTTCGGTGTAGGTCGTTCGCTCCAAGCTGGGCTGTGTGCACGAACCCCCC
GTTCAGCCCGACCGCTGCGCCTTATCCGGTAACTATCGTCTTGAGTCCAACCCGGTAAGACACGACTTAT
CGCCACTGGCAGCAGCCACTGGTAACAGGATTAGCAGAGCGAGGTATGTAGGCGGTGCTACAGAGTTCTT
GAAGTGGTGGCCTAACTACGGCTACACTAGAAGAACAGTATTTGGTATCTGCGCTCTGCTGAAGCCAGTT
ACCTTCGGAAAAAGAGTTGGTAGCTCTTGATCCGGCAAACAAACCACCGCTGGTAGCGGTGGTTTTTTTG
TTTGCAAGCAGCAGATTACGCGCAGAAAAAAAGGATCTCAAGAAGATCCTTTGATCTTTTCTACGGGGTC
TGACGCTCAGTGGAACGAAAACTCACGTTAAGGGATTTTGGTCATGAGATTATCAAAAAGGATCTTCACC
TAGATCCTTTTAAATTAAAAATGAAGTTTTAAATCAATCTAAAGTATATATGAGTAAACTTGGTCTGACA
GTTACCAATGCTTAATCAGTGAGGCACCTATCTCAGCGATCTGTCTATTTCGTTCATCCATAGTTGCCTG
ACTCCCCGTCGTGTAGATAACTACGATACGGGAGGGCTTACCATCTGGCCCCAGTGCTGCAATGATACCG
CGAGACCCACGCTCACCGGCTCCAGATTTATCAGCAATAAACCAGCCAGCCGGAAGGGCCGAGCGCAGAA
GTGGTCCTGCAACTTTATCCGCCTCCATCCAGTCTATTAATTGTTGCCGGGAAGCTAGAGTAAGTAGTTC
GCCAGTTAATAGTTTGCGCAACGTTGTTGCCATTGCTACAGGCATCGTGGTGTCACGCTCGTCGTTTGGT
ATGGCTTCATTCAGCTCCGGTTCCCAACGATCAAGGCGAGTTACATGATCCCCCATGTTGTGCAAAAAAG
CGGTTAGCTCCTTCGGTCCTCCGATCGTTGTCAGAAGTAAGTTGGCCGCAGTGTTATCACTCATGGTTAT
GGCAGCACTGCATAATTCTCTTACTGTCATGCCATCCGTAAGATGCTTTTCTGTGACTGGTGAGTACTCA
ACCAAGTCATTCTGAGAATAGTGTATGCGGCGACCGAGTTGCTCTTGCCCGGCGTCAATACGGGATAATA
CCGCGCCACATAGCAGAACTTTAAAAGTGCTCATCATTGGAAAACGTTCTTCGGGGCGAAAACTCTCAAG
GATCTTACCGCTGTTGAGATCCAGTTCGATGTAACCCACTCGTGCACCCAACTGATCTTCAGCATCTTTT
ACTTTCACCAGCGTTTCTGGGTGAGCAAAAACAGGAAGGCAAAATGCCGCAAAAAAGGGAATAAGGGCGA
CACGGAAATGTTGAATACTCATACTCTTCCTTTTTCAATATTATTGAAGCATTTATCAGGGTTATTGTCT
CATGAGCGGATACATATTTGAATGTATTTAGAAAAATAAACAAATAGGGGTTCCGCGCACATTTCCCCGA
AAAGTGCCAC
